Addgene plasmid #157744: AAVS1-Puro CAG CLTX-NKG2D-2B4-CD3z CAR
Purpose: knock CLTX-NKG2D-2B4-CD3z CAR into AAVS1 safe harbor locus for constitutive expression
Depositing lab: Xiaoping Bao. Publication: Engineering chimeric antigen receptor neutrophils from human pluripotent stem cells for targeted cancer immunotherapy. Chang Y, Syahirah R, Wang X, Jin G, Torregrosa-Allen S, Elzey BD, Hummel SN, Wang T, Li C, Lian X, Deng Q, Broxmeyer HE, Bao X. Cell Rep. 2022 Jul 19;40(3):111128. doi: 10.1016/j.celrep.2022.111128. PubMed 35858579.
Backbone
  Vector backbone: AAVS1-Puro CAG FUCCI (Addgene #136934)
  Backbone size w/o insert (bp): 10229
  Total vector size (bp): 11867
  Vector type: Mammalian Expression, CRISPR, TALEN, Synthetic Biology
  Selectable markers: Puromycin
Growth in bacteria
  Bacterial resistance: Ampicillin, 100 μg/mL
  Growth temperature: 37°C
  Growth strain: NEB Stable
  Copy number: High Copy
Gene/Insert
  Gene/Insert name: chlorotoxin containing chimeric antigen receptor targeting glioblastoma
  Species: H. sapiens (human), Synthetic
  Insert size (bp): 1638
  Promoter: CAG
  Cloning method: Restriction Enzyme; 5′ cloning site SalI (not destroyed); 3′ cloning site MluI (not destroyed)
  Sequencing primers: 5′ tctagagcctctgctaaccatgt; 3′ M13 RVS
Terms and licenses: Academic/Nonprofit Terms; Industry Terms: Not Available to Industry
Depositor comments: Please note that a mismatch was identified upstream and in frame with the insert, causing a Q>K mutation (location is at bps 3710-3712 of Addgene NGS Result). The depositing lab has noted that this change has no affect on plasmid function. Please visit https://doi.org/10.1101/2022.03.02.482679 for bioRxiv preprint.
How to cite: AAVS1-Puro CAG CLTX-NKG2D-2B4-CD3z CAR was a gift from Xiaoping Bao (Addgene plasmid # 157744 ; http://n2t.net/addgene:157744 ; RRID:Addgene_157744)
