[The description below was written by a language model from this plasmid's Addgene catalogue record and pLannotate feature annotations shown in this document.]
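Description:
AAVS1-Puro CAG CLTX-NKG2D-2B4-CD3z CAR is a donor plasmid for homology-directed knock-in of a chimeric antigen receptor into the human AAVS1 safe harbor locus (intron 1 of PPP1R12C), intended to be used with a site-specific nuclease such as CRISPR or TALEN reagents. It derives from the AAVS1-Puro CAG FUCCI backbone and is roughly 11.9 kb. It is propagated in E. coli as a high-copy plasmid through a ColE1/pUC-type origin with ampicillin selection. The backbone outside the homology arms also carries annotated fragments of NeoR/KanR, ccdB, lacZα and lac regulatory elements, which appear to be cloning remnants rather than functional parts.

Left and right AAVS1 homology arms flank two units. The first is a promoterless selection cassette: a splice acceptor followed by the puromycin N-acetyltransferase gene and a bGH polyadenylation signal. Puromycin resistance should therefore depend largely on correct integration downstream of the endogenous PPP1R12C promoter. The second unit is the CAG promoter (CMV enhancer, chicken β-actin promoter and chimeric intron) driving the CAR, which was cloned between SalI and MluI.

The CAR reading frame consists of a CSF2RA-derived segment at the N-terminus (presumably the signal peptide) and the scorpion peptide chlorotoxin as the glioma-binding domain. These are followed by an IgG4 constant-region spacer, a short NKG2D fragment that likely serves as the transmembrane segment, the 2B4 (CD244) costimulatory domain and the CD3ζ signaling domain. A WPRE and hGH and rabbit β-globin polyadenylation signals follow. The depositor notes a Q-to-K substitution at a position that lies within the annotated chlorotoxin segment, reported to have no effect on function.

The construct provides constitutive expression of a glioblastoma-targeting CAR. The associated publication used it to engineer human pluripotent stem cells that were differentiated into CAR neutrophils.
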