Features (pLannotate 1.2.2; 38 found; start..end, strand, type, name):
     33..836     +  misc_feature   HA-L: left homology arm from the adeno-associated virus integration site (AAVS1) within intron 1 of the human PPP1R12C gene
    843..868     +  misc_feature   SA: splice acceptor site
    955..1554    +  CDS            PuroR: puromycin N-acetyltransferase; pac from Streptomyces alboniger; confers resistance to puromycin
   1592..1816    +  polyA_signal   bGH poly(A) signal: bovine growth hormone polyadenylation signal
   1822..2201    +  enhancer       CMV enhancer: human cytomegalovirus immediate early enhancer
   2203..2480    +  promoter       chicken β-actin promoter: No description available
   2481..3497    +  intron         chimeric intron: chimera between introns from chicken β-actin and rabbit β-globin
   3564..3629    +  CDS            CSF2RA (fragment): CSF2R_HUMAN - Also known as CSF2R, CSF2RY. Experimental evidence at protein level: Swiss-Prot protein existence level 1. Low affinity receptor for granulocyte-macrophage colony- stimulating factor. Transduces a signal that results in the proliferation, differentiation, and functional activation of hematopoietic cells. From Homo sapiens (Human).
   3630..3737    +  CDS            CTXL_LEIQU: Experimental evidence at protein level: Swiss-Prot protein existence level 1. This toxin binds to the surface of glioma cells, and inhibits their proliferation without having effects on normal brain cells. In this context, this toxin has been described as a chloride channel inhibitor (probably ClC-3/CLCN3) by causing its internalization via caveolae (PubMed:16520829). It has also been described to selectively interact with MMP2 (in complex with MT1-MMP (MMP14) and TIMP2), to inhibit its enzymatic activity and to decrease its presence at the cell surface (PubMed:12454020). From Leiurus quinques
   3738..4424    +  CDS            IGHG4 (fragment): IGHG4_HUMAN - Experimental evidence at protein level: Swiss-Prot protein existence level 1. Constant region of immunoglobulin heavy chains. Immunoglobulins, also known as antibodies, are membrane-bound or secreted glycoproteins produced by B lymphocytes. In the recognition phase of humoral immunity, the membrane-bound immunoglobulins serve as receptors which, upon binding of a specific antigen, trigger the clonal expansion and differentiation of B lymphocytes into immunoglobulins- secreting plasma cells. Secreted immunoglobulins mediate the effector phase of humoral immunity, which results in
   4425..4484    +  CDS            KLRK1 (fragment): NKG2D_HUMAN - Also known as D12S2489E, NKG2D. Experimental evidence at protein level: Swiss-Prot protein existence level 1. Functions as an activating and costimulatory receptor involved in immunosurveillance upon binding to various cellular stress- inducible ligands displayed at the surface of autologous tumor cells and virus-infected cells. Provides both stimulatory and costimulatory innate immune responses on activated killer (NK) cells, leading to cytotoxic activity. Acts as a costimulatory receptor for T-cell receptor (TCR) in CD8(+) T-cell-mediated adaptive immune responses by amplifying
   4488..4847    +  CDS            CD244 (fragment): CD244_HUMAN - Also known as 2B4. Experimental evidence at protein level: Swiss-Prot protein existence level 1. Heterophilic receptor of the signaling lymphocytic activation molecule (SLAM) family; its ligand is CD48. SLAM receptors triggered by homo- or heterotypic cell-cell interactions are modulating the activation and differentiation of a wide variety of immune cells and thus are involved in the regulation and interconnection of both innate and adaptive immune response. Activities are controlled by presence or absence of small cytoplasmic adapter proteins, SH2D1A/SAP and/or SH2D1B/EAT-2. Ac
   4848..5186    +  CDS            CD247 (fragment): CD3Z_HUMAN - Also known as CD3Z, T3Z, TCRZ. Experimental evidence at protein level: Swiss-Prot protein existence level 1. Part of the TCR-CD3 complex present on T-lymphocyte cell surface that plays an essential role in adaptive immune response. When antigen presenting cells (APCs) activate T-cell receptor (TCR), TCR- mediated signals are transmitted across the cell membrane by the CD3 chains CD3D, CD3E, CD3G and CD3Z. All CD3 chains contain immunoreceptor tyrosine-based activation motifs (ITAMs) in their cytoplasmic domain. Upon TCR engagement, these motifs become phosphorylated by Src family
   5196..5220    +  misc_feature   MCS (fragment): pBluescript multiple cloning site
   5220..5808    +  misc_feature   WPRE: woodchuck hepatitis virus posttranscriptional regulatory element
   5840..6316    +  polyA_signal   hGH poly(A) signal: human growth hormone polyadenylation signal
   6340..6420    +  CDS            HBB (fragment): HBB_PONPY - Experimental evidence at transcript level: Swiss-Prot protein existence level 2. Involved in oxygen transport from the lung to the various peripheral tissues. From Pongo pygmaeus (Bornean orangutan).
   6491..6546    +  polyA_signal   β-globin poly(A) signal: rabbit β-globin polyadenylation signal (Gil and Proudfoot, 1987)
   6929..6951    -  protein_bind   lac operator (fragment): The lac repressor binds to the lac operator to inhibit transcription in E. coli. This inhibition can be relieved by adding lactose or isopropyl-β-D-thiogalactopyranoside (IPTG). lac repressor encoded by lacI
   6955..6985    -  promoter       lac promoter: promoter for the E. coli lac operon
   7000..7021    -  protein_bind   CAP binding site: CAP binding activates transcription in the presence of cAMP. E. coli catabolite activator protein
   7034..7073    -  CDS            lacI (fragment): lac repressor; lacI; The lac repressor binds to the lac operator to inhibit transcription in E. coli. This inhibition can be relieved by adding lactose or isopropyl-β-D-thiogalactopyranoside (IPTG).
   7095..7931    +  misc_feature   HA-R: right homology arm from the adeno-associated virus integration site (AAVS1) within intron 1 of the human PPP1R12C gene
   7966..7984    -  promoter       T7 promoter: promoter for bacteriophage T7 RNA polymerase
   7987..8134    +  CDS            lacZα (fragment): LacZα fragment of β-galactosidase; lacZ fragment
   8144..8447    +  CDS            ccdB (fragment): CcdB, a bacterial toxin that poisons DNA gyrase; ccdB; Plasmids containing the ccdB gene cannot be propagated in standard E. coli strains.
   8495..8764    +  CDS            tnpA (fragment): TN5P_ECOLX - Also known as tnp. Experimental evidence at protein level: Swiss-Prot protein existence level 1. Mediates transposition of transposon Tn5 by a 'cut and paste' mechanism. First, the monomeric transposase binds the 19 bp inverted DNA repeats flanking the transposon. Then, dimerization of the DNA- bound transposase creates a synaptic DNA complex. After nicking of the first DNA strand, excision of the transposon proceeds through a series of intermediates. The transposase then mediates the insertion of the transposon at a new site by strand transfer. The activity of the wild- type tran
   8796..9594    +  CDS            NeoR/KanR (fragment): aminoglycoside phosphotransferase from Tn5; aph(3')-II (or nptII); confers resistance to neomycin, kanamycin, and G418 (Geneticin®)
   9615..9665    -  misc_feature   bom (fragment): basis of mobility region from pBR322
   9692..9751    +  promoter       AmpR promoter (fragment): bla
   9844..10704   -  CDS            AmpR: β-lactamase; bla; confers resistance to ampicillin, carbenicillin, and related antibiotics
  10705..10757   -  promoter       AmpR promoter (fragment): bla
  10828..11416   +  rep_origin     ori: high-copy-number ColE1/pMB1/pBR322/pUC origin of replication
  11599..11691   +  CDS            lacI (fragment): lac repressor; lacI; The lac repressor binds to the lac operator to inhibit transcription in E. coli. This inhibition can be relieved by adding lactose or isopropyl-β-D-thiogalactopyranoside (IPTG).
  11704..11725   +  protein_bind   CAP binding site: CAP binding activates transcription in the presence of cAMP. E. coli catabolite activator protein
  11740..11770   +  promoter       lac promoter: promoter for the E. coli lac operon
  11774..11796   +  protein_bind   lac operator (fragment): The lac repressor binds to the lac operator to inhibit transcription in E. coli. This inhibition can be relieved by adding lactose or isopropyl-β-D-thiogalactopyranoside (IPTG). lac repressor encoded by lacI
  11839..11857   +  promoter       T3 promoter: promoter for bacteriophage T3 RNA polymerase
>Addgene plasmid #157744 | AAVS1-Puro CAG CLTX-NKG2D-2B4-CD3z CAR | addgene full sequence | sequence record 308789 | Addgene NGS Result
CTAGTCCTGCAGGTTTAAACGAATTCGCCCTTTGCTTTCTCTGACCAGCATTCTCTCCCCTGGGCCTGTG
CCGCTTTCTGTCTGCAGCTTGTGGCCTGGGTCACCTCTACGGCTGGCCCAGATCCTTCCCTGCCGCCTCC
TTCAGGTTCCGTCTTCCTCCACTCCCTCTTCCCCTTGCTCTCTGCTGTGTTGCTGCCCAAGGATGCTCTT
TCCGGAGCACTTCCTTCTCGGCGCTGCACCACGTGATGTCCTCTGAGCGGATCCTCCCCGTGTCTGGGTC
CTCTCCGGGCATCTCTCCTCCCTCACCCAACCCCATGCCGTCTTCACTCGCTGGGTTCCCTTTTCCTTCT
CCTTCTGGGGCCTGTGCCATCTCTCGTTTCTTAGGATGGCCTTCTCCGACGGATGTCTCCCTTGCGTCCC
GCCTCCCCTTCTTGTAGGCCTGCATCATCACCGTTTTTCTGGACAACCCCAAAGTACCCCGTCTCCCTGG
CTTTAGCCACCTCTCCATCCTCTTGCTTTCTTTGCCTGGACACCCCGTTCTCCTGTGGATTCGGGTCACC
TCTCACTCCTTTCATTTGGGCAGCTCCCCTACCCCCCTTACCTCTCTAGTCTGTGCTAGCTCTTCCAGCC
CCCTGTCATGGCATCTTCCAGGGGTCCGAGAGCTCAGCTAGTCTTCTTCCTCCAACCCGGGCCCCTATGT
CCACTTCAGGACAGCATGTTTGCTGCCTCCAGGGATCCTGTGTCCCCGAGCTGGGACCACCTTATATTCC
CAGGGCCGGTTAATGTGGCTCTGGTTCTGGGTACTTTTATCTGTCCCCTCCACCCCACAGTGGGGCAAGC
TTCTGACCTCTTCTCTTCCTCCCACAGGGCCTCGAGAGATCTGGCAGCGGAGAGGGCAGAGGAAGTCTTC
TAACATGCGGTGACGTGGAGGAGAATCCCGGCCCTAGGCTCGAGATGACCGAGTACAAGCCCACGGTGCG
CCTCGCCACCCGCGACGACGTCCCCAGGGCCGTACGCACCCTCGCCGCCGCGTTCGCCGACTACCCCGCC
ACGCGCCACACCGTCGATCCGGACCGCCACATCGAGCGGGTCACCGAGCTGCAAGAACTCTTCCTCACGC
GCGTCGGGCTCGACATCGGCAAGGTGTGGGTCGCGGACGACGGCGCCGCGGTGGCGGTCTGGACCACGCC
GGAGAGCGTCGAAGCGGGGGCGGTGTTCGCCGAGATCGGCCCGCGCATGGCCGAGTTGAGCGGTTCCCGG
CTGGCCGCGCAGCAACAGATGGAAGGCCTCCTGGCGCCGCACCGGCCCAAGGAGCCCGCGTGGTTCCTGG
CCACCGTCGGCGTCTCGCCCGACCACCAGGGCAAGGGTCTGGGCAGCGCCGTCGTGCTCCCCGGAGTGGA
GGCGGCCGAGCGCGCCGGGGTGCCCGCCTTCCTGGAGACCTCCGCGCCCCGCAACCTCCCCTTCTACGAG
CGGCTCGGCTTCACCGTCACCGCCGACGTCGAGGTGCCCGAAGGACCGCGCACCTGGTGCATGACCCGCA
AGCCCGGTGCCTGATCTAGAGGGCCCGTTTAAACCCGCTGATCAGCCTCGACTGTGCCTTCTAGTTGCCA
GCCATCTGTTGTTTGCCCCTCCCCCGTGCCTTCCTTGACCCTGGAAGGTGCCACTCCCACTGTCCTTTCC
TAATAAAATGAGGAAATTGCATCGCATTGTCTGAGTAGGTGTCATTCTATTCTGGGGGGTGGGGTGGGGC
AGGACAGCAAGGGGGAGGATTGGGAAGACAATAGCAGGCATGCTGGGGATGCGGTGGGCTCTATGGGTCT
CGACATTGATTATTGACTAGTTATTAATAGTAATCAATTACGGGGTCATTAGTTCATAGCCCATATATGG
AGTTCCGCGTTACATAACTTACGGTAAATGGCCCGCCTGGCTGACCGCCCAACGACCCCCGCCCATTGAC
GTCAATAATGACGTATGTTCCCATAGTAACGCCAATAGGGACTTTCCATTGACGTCAATGGGTGGAGTAT
TTACGGTAAACTGCCCACTTGGCAGTACATCAAGTGTATCATATGCCAAGTACGCCCCCTATTGACGTCA
ATGACGGTAAATGGCCCGCCTGGCATTATGCCCAGTACATGACCTTATGGGACTTTCCTACTTGGCAGTA
CATCTACGTATTAGTCATCGCTATTACCATGGTCGAGGTGAGCCCCACGTTCTGCTTCACTCTCCCCATC
TCCCCCCCCTCCCCACCCCCAATTTTGTATTTATTTATTTTTTAATTATTTTGTGCAGCGATGGGGGCGG
GGGGGGGGGGGGGGCGCGCGCCAGGCGGGGCGGGGCGGGGCGAGGGGCGGGGCGGGGCGAGGCGGAGAGG
TGCGGCGGCAGCCAATCAGAGCGGCGCGCTCCGAAAGTTTCCTTTTATGGCGAGGCGGCGGCGGCGGCGG
CCCTATAAAAAGCGAAGCGCGCGGCGGGCGGGAGTCGCTGCGCGCTGCCTTCGCCCCGTGCCCCGCTCCG
CCGCCGCCTCGCGCCGCCCGCCCCGGCTCTGACTGACCGCGTTACTCCCACAGGTGAGCGGGCGGGACGG
CCCTTCTCCTCCGGGCTGTAATTAGCGCTTGGTTTAATGACGGCTTGTTTCTTTTCTGTGGCTGCGTGAA
AGCCTTGAGGGGCTCCGGGAGGGCCCTTTGTGCGGGGGGAGCGGCTCGGGGGGTGCGTGCGTGTGTGTGT
GCGTGGGGAGCGCCGCGTGCGGCTCCGCGCTGCCCGGCGGCTGTGAGCGCTGCGGGCGCGGCGCGGGGCT
TTGTGCGCTCCGCAGTGTGCGCGAGGGGAGCGCGGCCGGGGGCGGTGCCCCGCGGTGCGGGGGGGGCTGC
GAGGGGAACAAAGGCTGCGTGCGGGGTGTGTGCGTGGGGGGGTGAGCAGGGGGTGTGGGCGCGTCGGTCG
GGCTGCAACCCCCCCTGCACCCCCCTCCCCGAGTTGCTGAGCACGGCCCGGCTTCGGGTGCGGGGCTCCG
TACGGGGCGTGGCGCGGGGCTCGCCGTGCCGGGCGGGGGGTGGCGGCAGGTGGGGGTGCCGGGCGGGGCG
GGGCCGCCTCGGGCCGGGGAGGGCTCGGGGGAGGGGCGCGGCGGCCCCCGGAGCGCCGGCGGCTGTCGAG
GCGCGGCGAGCCGCAGCCATTGCCTTTTATGGTAATCGTGCGAGAGGGCGCAGGGACTTCCTTTGTCCCA
AATCTGTGCGGAGCCGAAATCTGGGAGGCGCCGCCGCACCCCCTCTAGCGGGCGCGGGGCGAAGCGGTGC
GGCGCCGGCAGGAAGGAAATGGGCGGGGAGGGCCTTCGTGCGTCGCCGCGCCGCCGTCCCCTTCTCCCTC
TCCAGCCTCGGGGCTGTCCGCGGGGGGACGGCTGCCTTCGGGGGGGACGGGGCAGGGCGGGGTTCGGCTT
CTGGCGTGTGACCGGCGGCTCTAGAGCCTCTGCTAACCATGTTCATGCCTTCTTCTTTTTCCTACAGCTC
CTGGGCAACGTGCTGGTTATTGTGCTGTCTCATCATTTTGGCAAAGAATTCGTCGACGCCACCATGCTTC
TCCTGGTGACAAGCCTTCTGCTCTGTGAGTTACCACACCCAGCATTCCTCCTGATCCCAATGTGCATGCC
TTGCTTCACCACCGACCACCAGATGGCCAGAAAGTGCGATGACTGCTGCGGCGGCAAGGGCAGAGGCCAG
TGCTACGGCCCCCAGTGTCTGTGCAGAGAGTCCAAATATGGTCCCCCATGCCCACCATGCCCAGCACCTG
AGTTCCTGGGGGGACCATCAGTCTTCCTGTTCCCCCCAAAACCCAAGGACACTCTCATGATCTCCCGGAC
CCCTGAGGTCACGTGCGTGGTGGTGGACGTGAGCCAGGAAGACCCCGAGGTCCAGTTCAACTGGTACGTG
GATGGCGTGGAGGTGCATAATGCCAAGACAAAGCCGCGGGAGGAGCAGTTCAACAGCACGTACCGTGTGG
TCAGCGTCCTCACCGTCCTGCACCAGGACTGGCTGAACGGCAAGGAGTACAAGTGCAAGGTCTCCAACAA
AGGCCTCCCGTCCTCCATCGAGAAAACCATCTCCAAAGCCAAAGGGCAGCCCCGAGAGCCACAGGTGTAC
ACCCTGCCCCCATCCCAGGAGGAGATGACCAAGAACCAGGTCAGCCTGACCTGCCTGGTCAAAGGCTTCT
ACCCCAGCGACATCGCCGTGGAGTGGGAGAGCAATGGGCAGCCGGAGAACAACTACAAGACCACGCCTCC
CGTGCTGGACTCCGACGGCTCCTTCTTCCTCTACAGCAGGCTAACCGTGGACAAGAGCAGGTGGCAGGAG
GGGAATGTCTTCTCATGCTCCGTGATGCATGAGGCTCTGCACAACCACTACACACAGAAGAGCCTCTCCC
TGTCCCTAGGTAAACCATTTTTTTTCTGCTGCTTCATCGCTGTAGCCATGGGAATCCGTTTCATTATTAT
GGTAACATGGAGGAGAAAGAGGAAGGAGAAGCAGTCAGAGACCAGTCCCAAGGAATTTTTGACAATTTAC
GAAGATGTCAAGGATCTGAAAACCAGGAGAAATCACGAGCAGGAGCAGACTTTTCCTGGAGGGGGGAGCA
CCATCTACTCTATGATCCAGTCCCAGTCTTCTGCTCCCACGTCACAAGAACCTGCATATACATTATATTC
ATTAATTCAGCCTTCCAGGAAGTCTGGATCCAGGAAGAGGAACCACAGCCCTTCCTTCAATAGCACTATC
TATGAAGTGATTGGAAAGAGTCAACCTAAAGCCCAGAACCCTGCTCGATTGAGCCGCAAAGAGCTGGAGA
ACTTTGATGTTTATTCCAGAGTGAAGTTCAGCAGGAGCGCAGACGCCCCCGCGTACCAGCAGGGCCAGAA
CCAGCAGCTCTATAACGAGCTCAATCTAGGACGAAGAGAGGAGTACGATGTTTTGGACAAGAGACGTGGC
CGGGACCCTGAGATGGGGGGAAAGCCGAGAAGGAAGAACCCTCAGGAAGGCCTGTACAATGAACTGCAGA
AAGATAAGATGGCGGAGGCCTACAGTGAGATTGGGATGAAAGGCGAGCGCCGGAGGGGCAAGGGGCACGA
TGGCCTTTACCAGGGTCTCAGTACAGCCACCAAGGACACCTACGACGCCCTTCACATGCAGGCCCTGCCC
CCTCGCTGAACGCGTGAATTCGATATCAAGCTTATCGATAATCAACCTCTGGATTACAAAATTTGTGAAA
GATTGACTGGTATTCTTAACTATGTTGCTCCTTTTACGCTATGTGGATACGCTGCTTTAATGCCTTTGTA
TCATGCTATTGCTTCCCGTATGGCTTTCATTTTCTCCTCCTTGTATAAATCCTGGTTGCTGTCTCTTTAT
GAGGAGTTGTGGCCCGTTGTCAGGCAACGTGGCGTGGTGTGCACTGTGTTTGCTGACGCAACCCCCACTG
GTTGGGGCATTGCCACCACCTGTCAGCTCCTTTCCGGGACTTTCGCTTTCCCCCTCCCTATTGCCACGGC
GGAACTCATCGCCGCCTGCCTTGCCCGCTGCTGGACAGGGGCTCGGCTGTTGGGCACTGACAATTCCGTG
GTGTTGTCGGGGAAATCATCGTCCTTTCCTTGGCTGCTCGCCTATGTTGCCACCTGGATTCTGCGCGGGA
CGTCCTTCTGCTACGTCCCTTCGGCCCTCAATCCAGCGGACCTTCCTTCCCGCGGCCTGCTGCCGGCTCT
GCGGCCTCTTCCGCGTCTTCGCCTTCGCCCTCAGACGAGTCGGATCTCCCTTTGGGCCGCCTCCCCGCAT
CGATACCGAGCGCTGCTCGAGAGATCTACGGGTGGCATCCCTGTGACCCCTCCCCAGTGCCTCTCCTGGC
CCTGGAAGTTGCCACTCCAGTGCCCACCAGCCTTGTCCTAATAAAATTAAGTTGCATCATTTTGTCTGAC
TAGGTGTCCTTCTATAATATTATGGGGTGGAGGGGGGTGGTATGGAGCAAGGGGCAAGTTGGGAAGACAA
CCTGTAGGGCCTGCGGGGTCTATTGGGAACCAAGCTGGAGTGCAGTGGCACAATCTTGGCTCACTGCAAT
CTCCGCCTCCTGGGTTCAAGCGATTCTCCTGCCTCAGCCTCCCGAGTTGTTGGGATTCCAGGCATGCATG
ACCAGGCTCAGCTAATTTTTGTTTTTTTGGTAGAGACGGGGTTTCACCATATTGGCCAGGCTGGTCTCCA
ACTCCTAATCTCAGGTGATCTACCCACCTTGGCCTCCCAAATTGCTGGGATTACAGGCGTGAACCACTGC
TCCCTTCCCTGTCCTTCTGATTTTGTAGGTAACCAGGCGCGTGAATTCACTCCTCAGGTGCAGGCTGCCT
ATCAGAAGGTGGTGGCTGGTGTGGCCAATGCCCTGGCTCACAAATACCACTGAGATCTTTTTCCCTCTGC
CAAAAATTATGGGGACATCATGAAGCCCCTTGAGCATCTGACTTCTGGCTAATAAAGGAAATTTATTTTC
ATTGCAATAGTGTGTTGGAATTTTTTGTGTCTCTCACTCGGAAGGACATATGGGAGGGCAAATCATTTAA
AACATCAGAATGAGTATTTGGTTTAGAGTTTGGCAACATATGCCCATATGCTGGCTGCCATGAACAAAGG
TTGGCTATAAAGAGGTCATCAGTATATGAAACAGCCCCCTGCTGTCCATTCCTTATTCCATAGAAAAGCC
TTGACTTGAGGTTAGATTTTTTTTATATTTTGTTTTGTGTTATTTTTTTCTTTAACATCCCTAAAATTTT
CCTTACATGTTTTACTAGCCAGATTTTTCCTCCTCTCCTGACTACTCCCAGTCATAGCTGTCCCTCTTCT
CTTATGGAGATCCCTCGACCTGCAGCCCAAGCTTGGCGTAATCATGGTCATAGCTGTTTCCTGTGTGAAA
TTGTTATCCGCTCACAATTCCACACAACATACGAGCCGGAAGCATAAAGTGTAAAGCCTGGGGTGCCTAA
TGAGTGAGCTAACTCACATTAATTGCGTTGCGCTCACTGCCCGCTTTCCAGTCGGGAAACCTGTCGTGCC
AGCGGATCGACAGTACTAAGCTTTACTAGGGACAGGATTGGTGACAGAAAAGCCCCATCCTTAGGCCTCC
TCCTTCCTAGTCTCCTGATATTGGGTCTAACCCCCACCTCCTGTTAGGCAGATTCCTTATCTGGTGACAC
ACCCCCATTTCCTGGAGCCATCTCTCTCCTTGCCAGAACCTCTAAGGTTTGCTTACGATGGAGCCAGAGA
GGATCCTGGGAGGGAGAGCTTGGCAGGGGGTGGGAGGGAAGGGGGGGATGCGTGACCTGCCCGGTTCTCA
GTGGCCACCCTGCGCTACCCTCTCCCAGAACCTGAGCTGCTCTGACGCGGCTGTCTGGTGCGTTTCACTG
ATCCTGGTGCTGCAGCTTCCTTACACTTCCCAAGAGGAGAAGCAGTTTGGAAAAACAAAATCAGAATAAG
TTGGTCCTGAGTTCTAACTTTGGCTCTTCACCTTTCTAGTCCCCAATTTATATTGTTCCTCCGTGCGTCA
GTTTTACCTGTGAGATAAGGCCAGTAGCCAGCCCCGTCCTGGCAGGGCTGTGGTGAGGAGGGGGGTGTCC
GTGTGGAAAACTCCCTTTGTGAGAATGGTGCGTCCTAGGTGTTCACCAGGTCGTGGCCGCCTCTACTCCC
TTTCTCTTTCTCCATCCTTCTTTCCTTAAAGAGTCCCCAGTGCTATCTGGGACATATTCCTCCGCCCAGA
GCAGGGTCCCGCTTCCCTAAGGCCCTGCTCTGGGCTTCTGGGTTTGAGTCCTTGGCAAGCCCAGGAGAGG
CGCTCAGGCTTCCCTGTCCCCCTTCCTCGTCCACCATCTCATGCCCCTGGCTCTCCTGCCCCTTCCCTAC
AGGGGTTCCTGGCTCTGCTCTAAGGGCGAATTCGCGGCCGCTAAATTCAATTCGCCCTATAGTGAGTCGT
ATTACAATTCACTGGCCGTCGTTTTACAACGTCGTGACTGGGAAAACCCTGGCGTTACCCAACTTAATCG
CCTTGCAGCACATCCCCCTTTCGCCAGCTGGCGTAATAGCGAAGAGGCCCGCACCGATCGCCCTTCCCAA
CAGTTGCGCAGCCTATACGTACGGCAGTTTAAGGTTTACACCTATAAAAGAGAGAGCCGTTATCGTCTGT
TTGTGGATGTACAGAGTGATATTATTGACACGCCGGGGCGACGGATGGTGATCCCCCTGGCCAGTGCACG
TCTGCTGTCAGATAAAGTCTCCCGTGAACTTTACCCGGTGGTGCATATCGGGGATGAAAGCTGGCGCATG
ATGACCACCGATATGGCCAGTGTGCCGGTCTCCGTTATCGGGGAAGAAGTGGCTGATCTCAGCCACCGCG
AAAATGACATCAAAAACGCCATTAACCTGATGTTCTGGGGAATATAAATGTCAGGCATGAGATTATCAAA
AAGGATCTTCACCTAGATCCTTTTCACGTAGAAAGCCAGTCCGCAGAAACGGTGCTGACCCCGGATGAAT
GTCAGCTACTGGGCTATCTGGACAAGGGAAAACGCAAGCGCAAAGAGAAAGCAGGTAGCTTGCAGTGGGC
TTACATGGCGATAGCTAGACTGGGCGGTTTTATGGACAGCAAGCGAACCGGAATTGCCAGCTGGGGCGCC
CTCTGGTAAGGTTGGGAAGCCCTGCAAAGTAAACTGGATGGCTTTCTTGCCGCCAAGGATCTGATGGCGC
AGGGGATCAAGCTCTGATCAAGAGACAGGATGAGGATCGTTTCGCATGATTGAACAAGATGGATTGCACG
CAGGTTCTCCGGCCGCTTGGGTGGAGAGGCTATTCGGCTATGACTGGGCACAACAGACAATCGGCTGCTC
TGATGCCGCCGTGTTCCGGCTGTCAGCGCAGGGGCGCCCGGTTCTTTTTGTCAAGACCGACCTGTCCGGT
GCCCTGAATGAACTGCAAGACGAGGCAGCGCGGCTATCGTGGCTGGCCACGACGGGCGTTCCTTGCGCAG
CTGTGCTCGACGTTGTCACTGAAGCGGGAAGGGACTGGCTGCTATTGGGCGAAGTGCCGGGGCAGGATCT
CCTGTCATCTCACCTTGCTCCTGCCGAGAAAGTATCCATCATGGCTGATGCAATGCGGCGGCTGCATACG
CTTGATCCGGCTACCTGCCCATTCGACCACCAAGCGAAACATCGCATCGAGCGAGCACGTACTCGGATGG
AAGCCGGTCTTGTCGATCAGGATGATCTGGACGAAGAGCATCAGGGGCTCGCGCCAGCCGAACTGTTCGC
CAGGCTCAAGGCGAGCATGCCCGACGGCGAGGATCTCGTCGTGACCCATGCATGGCGATGCCTGCTTGCC
GAATATCATGGTGGAAAATGGCCGCTTTTCTGGATTCATCGACTGTGGCCGGCTGGGTGTGGCGGACCGC
TATCAGGACATAGCGTTGGCTACCCGTGATATTGCTGAAGAGCTTGGCGGCGAATGGGCTGACCGCTTCC
TCGTGCTTTACGGTATCGCCGCTCCCGATTCGCAGCGCATCGCCTTCTATCGCCTTCTTGACGAGTTCTT
CTGAATTATTAACGCTTACAATTTCCTGATGCGGTATTTTCTCCTTACGCATCTGTGCGGTATTTCACAC
CGCATCAGGTGGCACTTTTCGGGGAAATGTGCGCGGAACCCCTATTTGTTTATTTTTCTAAATACATTCA
AATATGTATCCGCTCATGAGATTATCAAAAAGGATCTTCACCTAGATCCTTTTAAATTAAAAATGAAGTT
TTAAATCAATCTAAAGTATATATGAGTAAACTTGGTCTGACAGTTACCAATGCTTAATCAGTGAGGCACC
TATCTCAGCGATCTGTCTATTTCGTTCATCCATAGTTGCCTGACTCCCCGTCGTGTAGATAACTACGATA
CGGGAGGGCTTACCATCTGGCCCCAGTGCTGCAATGATACCGCGAGACCCACGCTCACCGGCTCCAGATT
TATCAGCAATAAACCAGCCAGCCGGAAGGGCCGAGCGCAGAAGTGGTCCTGCAACTTTATCCGCCTCCAT
CCAGTCTATTAATTGTTGCCGGGAAGCTAGAGTAAGTAGTTCGCCAGTTAATAGTTTGCGCAACGTTGTT
GCCATTGCTACAGGCATCGTGGTGTCACGCTCGTCGTTTGGTATGGCTTCATTCAGCTCCGGTTCCCAAC
GATCAAGGCGAGTTACATGATCCCCCATGTTGTGCAAAAAAGCGGTTAGCTCCTTCGGTCCTCCGATCGT
TGTCAGAAGTAAGTTGGCCGCAGTGTTATCACTCATGGTTATGGCAGCACTGCATAATTCTCTTACTGTC
ATGCCATCCGTAAGATGCTTTTCTGTGACTGGTGAATACTCAACCAAGTCATTCTGAGAATAGTGTATGC
GGCGACCGAGTTGCTCTTGCCCGGCGTCAATACGGGATAATACCGCGCCACATAGCAGAACTTTAAAAGT
GCTCATCATTGGAAAACGTTCTTCGGGGCGAAAACTCTCAAGGATCTTACCGCTGTTGAGATCCAGTTCG
ATGTAACCCACTCGTGCACCCAACTGATCTTCAGCATCTTTTACTTTCACCAGCGTTTCTGGGTGAGCAA
AAACAGGAAGGCAAAATGCCGCAAAAAAGGGAATAAGGGCGACACGGAAATGTTGAATACTCATACTCTT
CCTTTTTCAATATTATTGAAGCATTTATCAGGGTTATTGTCTCATGACCAAAATCCCTTAACGTGAGTTT
TCGTTCCACTGAGCGTCAGACCCCGTAGAAAAGATCAAAGGATCTTCTTGAGATCCTTTTTTTCTGCGCG
TAATCTGCTGCTTGCAAACAAAAAAACCACCGCTACCAGCGGTGGTTTGTTTGCCGGATCAAGAGCTACC
AACTCTTTTTCCGAAGGTAACTGGCTTCAGCAGAGCGCAGATACCAAATACTGTTCTTCTAGTGTAGCCG
TAGTTAGGCCACCACTTCAAGAACTCTGTAGCACCGCCTACATACCTCGCTCTGCTAATCCTGTTACCAG
TGGCTGCTGCCAGTGGCGATAAGTCGTGTCTTACCGGGTTGGACTCAAGACGATAGTTACCGGATAAGGC
GCAGCGGTCGGGCTGAACGGGGGGTTCGTGCACACAGCCCAGCTTGGAGCGAACGACCTACACCGAACTG
AGATACCTACAGCGTGAGCTATGAGAAAGCGCCACGCTTCCCGAAGGGAGAAAGGCGGACAGGTATCCGG
TAAGCGGCAGGGTCGGAACAGGAGAGCGCACGAGGGAGCTTCCAGGGGGAAACGCCTGGTATCTTTATAG
TCCTGTCGGGTTTCGCCACCTCTGACTTGAGCGTCGATTTTTGTGATGCTCGTCAGGGGGGCGGAGCCTA
TGGAAAAACGCCAGCAACGCGGCCTTTTTACGGTTCCTGGCCTTTTGCTGGCCTTTTGCTCACATGTTCT
TTCCTGCGTTATCCCCTGATTCTGTGGATAACCGTATTACCGCCTTTGAGTGAGCTGATACCGCTCGCCG
CAGCCGAACGACCGAGCGCAGCGAGTCAGTGAGCGAGGAAGCGGAAGAGCGCCCAATACGCAAACCGCCT
CTCCCCGCGCGTTGGCCGATTCATTAATGCAGCTGGCACGACAGGTTTCCCGACTGGAAAGCGGGCAGTG
AGCGCAACGCAATTAATGTGAGTTAGCTCACTCATTAGGCACCCCAGGCTTTACACTTTATGCTTCCGGC
TCGTATGTTGTGTGGAATTGTGAGCGGATAACAATTTCACACAGGAAACAGCTATGACCATGATTACGCC
AAGCTCAGAATTAACCCTCACTAAAGGG
